Addgene plasmid #198315: pBR322-Pdp1_aa1-38-HiBiT
Purpose: Loads a truncated payload; for identification of Pdp1 packaging domain
Depositing lab: Feng Zhang. Depositing organization: Broad Institute. Publication: Programmable protein delivery with a bacterial contractile injection system. Kreitz J, Friedrich MJ, Guru A, Lash B, Saito M, Macrae RK, Zhang F. Nature. 2023 Apr;616(7956):357-364. doi: 10.1038/s41586-023-05870-7. Epub 2023 Mar 29. PubMed 36991127.
Backbone
  Vector backbone: pBR322
  Vector type: Bacterial Expression
Growth in bacteria
  Bacterial resistance: Ampicillin, 100 μg/mL
  Growth temperature: 37°C
  Growth strain: DH5alpha
  Copy number: High Copy
Gene/Insert
  Gene/Insert name: Pdp1_aa1-38-HiBiT
  Species: Photorhabdus asymbiotica
  Cloning method: Restriction Enzyme; 5′ cloning site Unknown (unknown if destroyed); 3′ cloning site Unknown (unknown if destroyed)
Terms and licenses: Academic/Nonprofit Terms; Industry Terms: Not Available to Industry
How to cite: pBR322-Pdp1_aa1-38-HiBiT was a gift from Feng Zhang (Addgene plasmid # 198315 ; http://n2t.net/addgene:198315 ; RRID:Addgene_198315)
