[The description below was written by a language model from this plasmid's Addgene catalogue record and pLannotate feature annotations shown in this document.]
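Description:
pBR322-Pdp1_aa1-38-HiBiT is a bacterial expression plasmid built on the classic pBR322 backbone and propagated in E. coli under ampicillin selection. The annotated sequence (about 8.2 kb) shows the expected pBR322 maintenance elements: the ColE1/pMB1-type origin of replication, the rop gene and bom (basis of mobility) region, and the β-lactamase gene with its native promoter. The tetracycline efflux gene appears only as two separated fragments, one lying just downstream of the tet promoter and the other several kilobases away. This indicates that the insert was cloned into the tet gene and disrupts it, so tetracycline resistance should not be expected. The catalogue lists the plasmid as high copy, although the presence of rop is normally associated with more moderate copy number.

The payload is the first 38 amino acids of Pdp1, a protein from Photorhabdus asymbiotica, fused to HiBiT, a short peptide tag that complements a larger luciferase fragment to give a luminescent readout. The automated annotation did not detect any features in the region between the tet fragments, which spans several kilobases. The Pdp1-HiBiT coding sequence, its promoter and any other content of this region are therefore not defined by the record. That region is much longer than such a short fusion would need, but what else it carries is not stated.

According to the stated purpose, the construct loads a truncated payload and was used to identify the packaging domain of Pdp1, as part of work on programmable protein delivery with a bacterial contractile injection system. In that context, the HiBiT tag presumably reports whether this N-terminal fragment is sufficient for loading into the injection complex.
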