Features (pLannotate 1.2.2; 9 found; start..end, strand, type, name):
   3718..4343    +  CDS            TcR (fragment): tetracycline efflux protein; tet; confers resistance to tetracycline
   4585..4965    -  CDS            YPB1_ECOLX: Protein predicted: Swiss-Prot protein existence level 4. From Escherichia coli.
   4982..5173    +  CDS            rop: Rop protein, which maintains plasmids at low copy number; rop
   5275..5415    +  misc_feature   bom: basis of mobility region from pBR322
   5601..6189    -  rep_origin     ori: high-copy-number ColE1/pMB1/pBR322/pUC origin of replication
   6360..7220    -  CDS            AmpR: β-lactamase; bla; confers resistance to ampicillin, carbenicillin, and related antibiotics
   7221..7325    -  promoter       AmpR promoter: bla
   7438..7466    +  promoter       tet promoter: E. coli promoter for tetracycline efflux protein gene
   7514..7808    +  CDS            TcR (fragment): tetracycline efflux protein; tet; confers resistance to tetracycline
>Addgene plasmid #198315 | pBR322-Pdp1_aa1-38-HiBiT | addgene full sequence | sequence record 388722 | Addgene NGS Result
GGGAGCTCCGGTGTGAGCGGCTGGCGGCTGTTCAAGAAGATTAGCTGATATGGATTTTCATGTCATCAGG
AGAATATTCAAAATTCTGTGTCACACAAAATATTTTACAGCGTAATCACACCATTAAGAGGGGCATCAAA
ATAAATGGTTAACTGGGACAATGTTGAATTTCATTTTTATAAGGCATTGTCCGTATTATCCACCATCCAG
ATCAACGGATTCAGATGGTGTAAAGAAAGCATATAGCTGGTAGGTAAAATTAAGAAGTGTAGTTTTATAA
AGTATTAATGGAGAACGATGAATTTAAAGTAAATGGAGGAAGGTTAGTTTCACTATCAAATTACAGGACC
AAAAATATGGAGTATTCCATCTTCTTTGGTGAATTAAGTCTTGAAGACTTCAACAAATATTGCCTGGAAC
TATGGGCCTGTGAATGGTATTGGAGTATCATTTATAACGACTATTTCGATAGGAAATTTAAAGTCTTGTT
GAAAATGACTAATCGTCTAAAAGTATGTCTGGAGAAATAGGTTTAATCTCTATATTTAACGGTTTTATTT
TCATCTATTTACTAATGGTAAATTTTTTTACTCTTTGAATATATTGGTGAGTTTGTTATCCCCATTAGTT
ACCAGGGTATTATTAATGAGTGAAATTCAATTTTATTGATATTAAAGTCAAATTTACAAATGATGACTTT
ATTATTTTTTATTTATTAATTTTAAATTATTTTTTGTTAATCTTTACTATAAATGAATTTTTTGCTTGCA
TGGACTTGATTTTTTTATATATAACATTGACAAATATTAATTCATATATATGATTGTTATAGTGAGTTAT
TTAATTGATTCGACTAACAATTTCATTGTAATTTTTCAAGATAGCAGTCAATTGCTATAACAAGCATCTT
TCTCGTCAAAGGAAAATGTGTATGGCCTATAAGCAGCAACTTGAAAGATGAAGGATATAATGATGATTAA
CTTAACGGAGAGTAGATATTAGAAGTAGTAGAAGGACAATTTAAGACTTTATACCCATTAAAACAAAGGG
GTAAAATAATGATGTTTGATGAAAATTTAGAATGTGTTAATCACGAAATTATCAATGAAAAATTAGATAC
GAAAATTCACCTTGCTAATCCTTATGCCTTTTGGGGGGGAAGGGTAAATGAGAATATAAATGGGTTAATT
AAACAACATTCTTTAAGAGGAACTGACTTTAATAAAATTTTTAACCGGAAGATAAATTTTTTTGTAAATG
GAATAAATAATTGCCCCCGAAAAACTCGGAATATAAAACCCCCTAATTAATTATTTAAAGGAATAAGAGT
TTATTTGCTCGTAGAGTAATTATGTTCCATTAATATGCTAAATTGCTCAGTAAAGTTATTAACTTTTTTT
CAACGCCAGTGAATAAGTCTGTTTTATTAAATAAGGAGTTCAGGTGTTTATTTCAAAAGAATTATCAAGC
TTTATTGCTGTAGCTAAAAATAAATCAATAAATAAAGCAACAACGGAACTTTTTATTACACAGTCACCGA
TTTGCCGAAGCTTAAAAAAACTGGAATTTTCATTAGGTGTAAAACTCTTTGTAAGAAAAAGCCAGGGATT
GGCTTTAACAGAAGAAGGAGAATGCTTATATAATAAAGTTTTGTCAATTTGTGAACGGCTTCAAGAAATA
GAAGGTGACTACAAGAATGAAAAATCAACATACAATGATCTATATCAAAAAAATATATGAGGTTCTAATA
TAATAAGCGGTTCTAGATAACTAAAGTCATCTATTACCAATATCTGTATACTCAGTGAAAGTTTTGTCTT
CTAGGTAAGTTTTCATAATAGTGACATACCTTATTTTTTCATCTGGGTGTCTCTCATCCTGAAGAATGGG
TGATATAGTTGAAATAACTCAGTTCGTTTTGTGGTTTACGATTTTTGGTGGATCACAAAAATAGGGCTGA
GTCCCTTCAAGTGAGTTTTGAAATATACAATTATACCCTTCATCCTTTAAGTTGTTGCTTTGTTGGCTGT
TTTCATTCACCTCAGTCACATAGTTATCTATGCTCCTGAGGATTCGTTCACTTGCCGTCGTGCTGCAACT
CGAAATCTATTGGGTATATATGTAATTTTCATATTCTGTTTCATTTTAACGGTATTATTTAAATATTTAT
ATTTAGAACATTAGGTTATTAGAATAGATAATTTTAGGTAAATGTAATTAATTCAACCATCACGGAGAGT
TTATCAATGTTAAAATATGCTAATCCTCAGACCGTAGCCACACAACGTACTAAAAATACTGCGAAGAAAC
CGCCATCATCAACCTCTTTTGATGGGCACCTTGAACTTTCAAATGGTGAAAACCAGCCTTACGAAGGCCA
TAAGATTAGGAAAATCAAAGGATTGAGACAACATCTTGCGGATAGGAGTCTTAATAAAGGGCATATTTCC
CCGTTGATGAATAAGGGATTATTAGTAGGTAGTAAGGATGTGTCAATTGACATCCCAGTTATAGCTCATC
GTTATGACAGCAGCCATCAACTTACAGATGCGGAGCCTTTGAAAGCTGATAGTCACTCCAATCATCTAGA
CCCTTTTTATGGTGTTATTGCAGGATTTCGTGGTGATCAGGTGACATCATCAGAGTCGGGTTCAGGATCA
ATAGGCGTACATTGGGGGAAAAATACGCTGGATTCCAATATTATGGGTGTTAATGTGGTTAATGGTGCAT
CGGGAACCGTGGGAATAAGAATTGCTTTGAAGGATATTCAGCATGGGTCCCCGGTTATTGTCACGTCTGG
AGCATTGAGCGGTTGTACTATGGTATATTCGGTGAAAAATGGCTATTTTTTTGCCTATCATACGGGGCAG
AAACCGGGTAATAATGAATGGAAAACAGGCAGGCAGGGTGTTGTTGCTACCTATCTGAGCCATCAAGCCC
TTTCGCCGGATAGTGAACCTATGACGGTTGGTGAACAGAATAACGATTTAGTGAATATTTTTGCAAATTA
TGATCAGAGTGTTATTACCTATATGGGAAAACCGGGAGTGCTGATTGATAAAATGGCAGAAAATGTTGGT
GTTTTTAATTATGACGAAATTAAGCCTGAAAAACCTGCTATTAGAGCTGGCTACAGTTATGCGTTGCTGG
CTAAGGACGATAAAGGAAAGGTGAACGTTAAGGTACTATCGGAAGATGTTATCGTTTCATCAGGTAAGCA
GGGAAATACTGTTAAGGCCATTAATTCACTTAAAAAACGGTTGTTATAATTTTGCCCAATGAGGGCAGGA
GGTACGGATTTTCATTAGCACTTATCGAAGCGGATATATGTTTGTGACTACATTGTCAGAAAATTTCATT
CATCAACTTGAATTAGAACAGTGTCCATATAACTTATTTAGAATAAAGGAAGGAAATTAATCTTAGATAC
AATGATAAGGGAAATAAAATAGAAAGTAGAGTTAATTGTATTAATAAGGTGCTGGAGCTTTACTTACAAA
ATATCAATGATTTTTGGTTTCGTATAAGTAATTAATTTAGAGTAATGAAAAATTATTTGTGGGTTAAATT
TTATTTATTGAAAATTCATTGGTTTATTTTATGAAATAGGAAGGTAATAGCGGTATTATTCGGTTGAAAT
AACCGTATAGATAAATAGTAGGATTTAGATAAATTATTTCATATATGACAATTTTTACTATTATATGGGG
TTTGTAAGTCGACCGATGCCCTTGAGAGCCTTCAACCCAGTCAGCTCCTTCCGGTGGGCGCGGGGCATGA
CTATCGTCGCCGCACTTATGACTGTCTTCTTTATCATGCAACTCGTAGGACAGGTGCCGGCAGCGCTCTG
GGTCATTTTCGGCGAGGACCGCTTTCGCTGGAGCGCGACGATGATCGGCCTGTCGCTTGCGGTATTCGGA
ATCTTGCACGCCCTCGCTCAAGCCTTCGTCACTGGTCCCGCCACCAAACGTTTCGGCGAGAAGCAGGCCA
TTATCGCCGGCATGGCGGCCGACGCGCTGGGCTACGTCTTGCTGGCGTTCGCGACGCGAGGCTGGATGGC
CTTCCCCATTATGATTCTTCTCGCTTCCGGCGGCATCGGGATGCCCGCGTTGCAGGCCATGCTGTCCAGG
CAGGTAGATGACGACCATCAGGGACAGCTTCAAGGATCGCTCGCGGCTCTTACCAGCCTAACTTCGATCA
TTGGACCGCTGATCGTCACGGCGATTTATGCCGCCTCGGCGAGCACATGGAACGGGTTGGCATGGATTGT
AGGCGCCGCCCTATACCTTGTCTGCCTCCCCGCGTTGCGTCGCGGTGCATGGAGCCGGGCCACCTCGACC
TGAATGGAAGCCGGCGGCACCTCGCTAACGGATTCACCACTCCAAGAATTGGAGCCAATCAATTCTTGCG
GAGAACTGTGAATGCGCAAACCAACCCTTGGCAGAACATATCCATCGCGTCCGCCATCTCCAGCAGCCGC
ACGCGGCGCATCTCGGGCAGCGTTGGGTCCTGGCCACGGGTGCGCATGATCGTGCTCCTGTCGTTGAGGA
CCCGGCTAGGCTGGCGGGGTTGCCTTACTGGTTAGCAGAATGAATCACCGATACGCGAGCGAACGTGAAG
CGACTGCTGCTGCAAAACGTCTGCGACCTGAGCAACAACATGAATGGTCTTCGGTTTCCGTGTTTCGTAA
AGTCTGGAAACGCGGAAGTCAGCGCCCTGCACCATTATGTTCCGGATCTGCATCGCAGGATGCTGCTGGC
TACCCTGTGGAACACCTACATCTGTATTAACGAAGCGCTGGCATTGACCCTGAGTGATTTTTCTCTGGTC
CCGCCGCATCCATACCGCCAGTTGTTTACCCTCACAACGTTCCAGTAACCGGGCATGTTCATCATCAGTA
ACCCGTATCGTGAGCATCCTCTCTCGTTTCATCGGTATCATTACCCCCATGAACAGAAATCCCCCTTACA
CGGAGGCATCAGTGACCAAACAGGAAAAAACCGCCCTTAACATGGCCCGCTTTATCAGAAGCCAGACATT
AACGCTTCTGGAGAAACTCAACGAGCTGGACGCGGATGAACAGGCAGACATCTGTGAATCGCTTCACGAC
CACGCTGATGAGCTTTACCGCAGCTGCCTCGCGCGTTTCGGTGATGACGGTGAAAACCTCTGACACATGC
AGCTCCCGGAGACGGTCACAGCTTGTCTGTAAGCGGATGCCGGGAGCAGACAAGCCCGTCAGGGCGCGTC
AGCGGGTGTTGGCGGGTGTCGGGGCGCAGCCATGACCCAGTCACGTAGCGATAGCGGAGTGTATACTGGC
TTAACTATGCGGCATCAGAGCAGATTGTACTGAGAGTGCACCATATGCGGTGTGAAATACCGCACAGATG
CGTAAGGAGAAAATACCGCATCAGGCGCTCTTCCGCTTCCTCGCTCACTGACTCGCTGCGCTCGGTCGTT
CGGCTGCGGCGAGCGGTATCAGCTCACTCAAAGGCGGTAATACGGTTATCCACAGAATCAGGGGATAACG
CAGGAAAGAACATGTGAGCAAAAGGCCAGCAAAAGGCCAGGAACCGTAAAAAGGCCGCGTTGCTGGCGTT
TTTCCATAGGCTCCGCCCCCCTGACGAGCATCACAAAAATCGACGCTCAAGTCAGAGGTGGCGAAACCCG
ACAGGACTATAAAGATACCAGGCGTTTCCCCCTGGAAGCTCCCTCGTGCGCTCTCCTGTTCCGACCCTGC
CGCTTACCGGATACCTGTCCGCCTTTCTCCCTTCGGGAAGCGTGGCGCTTTCTCATAGCTCACGCTGTAG
GTATCTCAGTTCGGTGTAGGTCGTTCGCTCCAAGCTGGGCTGTGTGCACGAACCCCCCGTTCAGCCCGAC
CGCTGCGCCTTATCCGGTAACTATCGTCTTGAGTCCAACCCGGTAAGACACGACTTATCGCCACTGGCAG
CAGCCACTGGTAACAGGATTAGCAGAGCGAGGTATGTAGGCGGTGCTACAGAGTTCTTGAAGTGGTGGCC
TAACTACGGCTACACTAGAAGGACAGTATTTGGTATCTGCGCTCTGCTGAAGCCAGTTACCTTCGGAAAA
AGAGTTGGTAGCTCTTGATCCGGCAAACAAACCACCGCTGGTAGCGGTGGTTTTTTTGTTTGCAAGCAGC
AGATTACGCGCAGAAAAAAAGGATCTCAAGAAGATCCTTTGATCTTTTCTACGGGGTCTGACGCTCAGTG
GAACGAAAACTCACGTTAAGGGATTTTGGTCATGAGATTATCAAAAAGGATCTTCACCTAGATCCTTTTA
AATTAAAAATGAAGTTTTAAATCAATCTAAAGTATATATGAGTAAACTTGGTCTGACAGTTACCAATGCT
TAATCAGTGAGGCACCTATCTCAGCGATCTGTCTATTTCGTTCATCCATAGTTGCCTGACTCCCCGTCGT
GTAGATAACTACGATACGGGAGGGCTTACCATCTGGCCCCAGTGCTGCAATGATACCGCGAGACCCACGC
TCACCGGCTCCAGATTTATCAGCAATAAACCAGCCAGCCGGAAGGGCCGAGCGCAGAAGTGGTCCTGCAA
CTTTATCCGCCTCCATCCAGTCTATTAATTGTTGCCGGGAAGCTAGAGTAAGTAGTTCGCCAGTTAATAG
TTTGCGCAACGTTGTTGCCATTGCTGCAGGCATCGTGGTGTCACGCTCGTCGTTTGGTATGGCTTCATTC
AGCTCCGGTTCCCAACGATCAAGGCGAGTTACATGATCCCCCATGTTGTGCAAAAAAGCGGTTAGCTCCT
TCGGTCCTCCGATCGTTGTCAGAAGTAAGTTGGCCGCAGTGTTATCACTCATGGTTATGGCAGCACTGCA
TAATTCTCTTACTGTCATGCCATCCGTAAGATGCTTTTCTGTGACTGGTGAGTACTCAACCAAGTCATTC
TGAGAATAGTGTATGCGGCGACCGAGTTGCTCTTGCCCGGCGTCAACACGGGATAATACCGCGCCACATA
GCAGAACTTTAAAAGTGCTCATCATTGGAAAACGTTCTTCGGGGCGAAAACTCTCAAGGATCTTACCGCT
GTTGAGATCCAGTTCGATGTAACCCACTCGTGCACCCAACTGATCTTCAGCATCTTTTACTTTCACCAGC
GTTTCTGGGTGAGCAAAAACAGGAAGGCAAAATGCCGCAAAAAAGGGAATAAGGGCGACACGGAAATGTT
GAATACTCATACTCTTCCTTTTTCAATATTATTGAAGCATTTATCAGGGTTATTGTCTCATGAGCGGATA
CATATTTGAATGTATTTAGAAAAATAAACAAATAGGGGTTCCGCGCACATTTCCCCGAAAAGTGCCACCT
GACGTCTAAGAAACCATTATTATCATGACATTAACCTATAAAAATAGGCGTATCACGAGGCCCTTTCGTC
TTCAAGAATTCTCATGTTTGACAGCTTATCATCGATAAGCTTTAATGCGGTAGTTTATCACAGTTAAATT
GCTAACGCAGTCAGGCACCGTGTATGAAATCTAACAATGCGCTCATCGTCATCCTCGGCACCGTCACCCT
GGATGCTGTAGGCATAGGCTTGGTTATGCCGGTACTGCCGGGCCTCTTGCGGGATATCGTCCATTCCGAC
AGCATCGCCAGTCACTATGGCGTGCTGCTAGCGCTATATGCGTTGATGCAATTTCTATGCGCACCCGTTC
TCGGAGCACTGTCCGACCGCTTTGGCCGCCGCCCAGTCCTGCTCGCTTCGCTACTTGGAGCCACTATCGA
CTACGCGATCATGGCGACCACACCCGTCCTGTGGATCCATTTTTTTAATTAAATAAAGGAATTAATATTG
ATTTGATAGAGCATGTAATCAATAACTTCTATGAAAATGTTGAAAAACAATACACGGAAACACTTAACTT
ACAATTAAATTGTTAAAGGAGATGATGATAAGAATGGTCAGTCACCAGATAAAATGATCTCTGGTCAATT
TTAGGAAAGCTGAAAAAACCTGACCAAATGCGTCGTAAATTCTATGCTTAGAAAGACTCGGTGCCAGTGT
AATACCTAAGATATGGTTTTTATTTCCATATCTGTTCGAAAACTTAGAAATAACAAGTTCAACAATAACC
AGGGACTTTAAATATGCCTAGATATGCTAATTATCAGATAAACCCCAAACAGAATATTAAAAATTCACAT
GGGAAATCTTCATCGTCAGATTTTTCTAGTGGGTACCTTTCATTCTCAAATAATTCG
